>Addgene plasmid #42693 | TAL3230 | depositor partial sequence | sequence record 57813 | TAL3230 sequence 2430 bps
TCTAGAGCTAGCACCATGGACTACAAAGACCATGACGGTGATTATAAAGATCATGACATCGATTACAAGG
ATGACGATGACAAGATGGCCCCCAAGAAGAAGAGGAAGGTGGGCATTCACCGCGGGGTACCTATGGTGGA
CTTGAGGACACTCGGTTATTCGCAACAGCAACAGGAGAAAATCAAGCCTAAGGTCAGGAGCACCGTCGCG
CAACACCACGAGGCGCTTGTGGGGCATGGCTTCACTCATGCGCATATTGTCGCGCTTTCACAGCACCCTG
CGGCGCTTGGGACGGTGGCTGTCAAATACCAAGATATGATTGCGGCCCTGCCCGAAGCCACGCACGAGGC
AATTGTAGGGGTCGGTAAACAGTGGTCGGGAGCGCGAGCACTTGAGGCGCTGCTGACTGTGGCGGGTGAG
CTTAGGGGGCCTCCGCTCCAGCTCGACACCGGGCAGCTGCTGAAGATCGCGAAGAGAGGGGGAGTAACAG
CGGTAGAGGCAGTGCACGCCTGGCGCAATGCGCTCACCGGGGCCCCCTTGAACCTGACCCCAGACCAGGT
AGTCGCAATCGCGAACAATAATGGGGGAAAGCAAGCCCTGGAAACCGTGCAAAGGTTGTTGCCGGTCCTT
TGTCAAGACCACGGCCTTACACCGGAGCAAGTCGTGGCCATTGCAAGCAACATCGGTGGCAAACAGGCTC
TTGAGACGGTTCAGAGACTTCTCCCAGTTCTCTGTCAAGCCCACGGGCTGACTCCCGATCAAGTTGTAGC
GATTGCGTCCAACGGTGGAGGGAAACAAGCATTGGAGACTGTCCAACGGCTCCTTCCCGTGTTGTGTCAA
GCCCACGGTTTGACGCCTGCACAAGTGGTCGCCATCGCCTCGAATGGCGGCGGTAAGCAGGCGCTGGAAA
CAGTACAGCGCCTGCTGCCTGTACTGTGCCAGGATCATGGACTGACCCCAGACCAGGTAGTCGCAATCGC
GTCGAACATTGGGGGAAAGCAAGCCCTGGAAACCGTGCAAAGGTTGTTGCCGGTCCTTTGTCAAGACCAC
GGCCTTACACCGGAGCAAGTCGTGGCCATTGCATCCCACGACGGTGGCAAACAGGCTCTTGAGACGGTTC
AGAGACTTCTCCCAGTTCTCTGTCAAGCCCACGGGCTGACTCCCGATCAAGTTGTAGCGATTGCGTCGAA
CATTGGAGGGAAACAAGCATTGGAGACTGTCCAACGGCTCCTTCCCGTGTTGTGTCAAGCCCACGGTTTG
ACGCCTGCACAAGTGGTCGCCATCGCCTCGAATGGCGGCGGTAAGCAGGCGCTGGAAACAGTACAGCGCC
TGCTGCCTGTACTGTGCCAGGATCATGGACTGACCCCAGACCAGGTAGTCGCAATCGCGAACAATAATGG
GGGAAAGCAAGCCCTGGAAACCGTGCAAAGGTTGTTGCCGGTCCTTTGTCAAGACCACGGCCTTACACCG
GAGCAAGTCGTGGCCATTGCAAGCAATGGGGGTGGCAAACAGGCTCTTGAGACGGTTCAGAGACTTCTCC
CAGTTCTCTGTCAAGCCCACGGGCTGACTCCCGATCAAGTTGTAGCGATTGCGAATAACAATGGAGGGAA
ACAAGCATTGGAGACTGTCCAACGGCTCCTTCCCGTGTTGTGTCAAGCCCACGGTTTGACGCCTGCACAA
GTGGTCGCCATCGCCTCCAATATTGGCGGTAAGCAGGCGCTGGAAACAGTACAGCGCCTGCTGCCTGTAC
TGTGCCAGGATCATGGACTGACCCCAGACCAGGTAGTCGCAATCGCGTCGAACATTGGGGGAAAGCAAGC
CCTGGAAACCGTGCAAAGGTTGTTGCCGGTCCTTTGTCAAGACCACGGCCTTACACCGGAGCAAGTCGTG
GCCATTGCATCCCACGACGGTGGCAAACAGGCTCTTGAGACGGTTCAGAGACTTCTCCCAGTTCTCTGTC
AAGCCCACGGGCTGACTCCCGATCAAGTTGTAGCGATTGCGTCGCATGACGGAGGGAAACAAGCATTGGA
GACTGTCCAACGGCTCCTTCCCGTGTTGTGTCAAGCCCACGGTTTGACGCCTGCACAAGTGGTCGCCATC
GCCTCGAATGGCGGCGGTAAGCAGGCGCTGGAAACAGTACAGCGCCTGCTGCCTGTACTGTGCCAGGATC
ATGGACTGACACCCGAACAGGTGGTCGCCATTGCTTCCCACGACGGAGGACGGCCAGCCTTGGAGTCCAT
CGTAGCCCAATTGTCCAGGCCCGATCCCGCGTTGGCTGCGTTAACGAATGACCATCTGGTGGCGTTGGCA
TGTCTTGGTGGACGACCCGCGCTCGATGCAGTCAAAAAGGGTCTGCCTCATGCTCCCGCATTGATCAAAA
GAACCAACCGGCGGATTCCCGAGAGAACTTCCCATCGAGTCGCGGGATCC
