>Addgene plasmid #42693 | TAL3230 | addgene partial sequence | sequence record 61089 | JDS-TALEN-F 5'-TAGGGGTCGGTAAACAGTGG-3'
ACTGTGGCGGGTGAGCTTAGGGGGCCTCCGCTCCAGCTCGACACCGGGCAGCTGCTGAAGATCGCGAAGA
GAGGGGGAGTAACAGCGGTAGAGGCAGTGCACGCCTGGCGCAATGCGCTCACCGGGGCCCCCTTGAACCT
GACCCCAGACCAGGTAGTCGCAATCGCGAACAATAATGGGGGAAAGCAAGCCCTGGAAACCGTGCAAAGG
TTGTTGCCGGTCCTTTGTCAAGACCACGGCCTTACACCGGAGCAAGTCGTGGCCATTGCAAGCAACATCG
GTGGCAAACAGGCTCTTGAGACGGTTCAGAGACTTCTCCCAGTTCTCTGTCAAGCCCACGGGCTGACTCC
CGATCAAGTTGTAGCGATTGCGTCCAACGGTGGAGGGAAACAAGCATTGGAGACTGTCCAACGGCTCCTT
CCCGTGTTGTGTCAAGCCCACGGTTTGACGCCTGCACAAGTGGTCGCCATCGCCTCGAATGGCGGCGGTA
AGCAGGCGCTGGAAACAGTACAGCGCCTGCTGCCTGTACTGTGCCAGGATCATGGACTGACCCCAGACCA
GGTAGTCGCAATCGCGTCGAACATTGGGGGAAAGCAAGCCCTGGAAACCGTGCAAAGGTTGTTGCCGGTC
CTTTGTCAAGACCACGGCCTTACACCGGAGCAAGTCGTGGCCATTGCATCCCACGACGGTGGCAAACAGG
CTCTTGAGACGGTTCAGAGACTTCTCCCAGTTCTCTGTCAAGCCCACGGGCTGACTCCCGATCAAGTTGT
AGCGATTGCGTCGAACATTGGAGGGAAACAAGCATTGGAGACTGTCCAACGGCTCCTTCCCGTGTTGTGT
CAAGCCCACGGTTTGACGCCTGCACAAGTGGTCGCCATCGCCTCGAATGGCGGCGGTAAGCAGGCGCTGG
AAACAGTACAGCGCCTGCTGCCTGTACTGTGCCAGGATCATGGACTG
