[The description below was written by a language model from this plasmid's Addgene catalogue record.]
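Description:
TAL3230 is a TALEN expression plasmid built on the JDS71 backbone, a mammalian expression vector of about 6.4 kb that also carries a T7 promoter. It is maintained in E. coli as a high-copy plasmid under ampicillin selection. The roughly 1.6 kb insert is an engineered TAL effector repeat array designed to recognise a site in the zebrafish (D. rerio) Complement Factor H gene. It represents the "left" half-site monomer of a nuclease pair, so it is meant to be used together with a matching right-hand TALEN that binds the opposite strand nearby.

The repeat array was cloned by restriction enzyme methods into the backbone, with the cloning sites destroyed in the process. This places it in frame between elements already supplied by the vector: an N-terminal 3X Flag epitope tag for detection, and a C-terminal wild-type FokI nuclease domain. Because FokI cleaves only as a dimer, a double-strand break is made when the left and right monomers bind their adjacent half-sites. Error-prone repair of that break can then produce small insertions or deletions that disrupt the gene. The CMV promoter drives expression in transfected mammalian cells, and sequencing from a BGH reverse primer suggests a BGH polyadenylation region downstream, although the record does not list it as a feature. The T7 designation indicates that the coding sequence can also be transcribed in vitro, a usual way of producing mRNA for delivery into zebrafish embryos. The associated work concerns targeted gene disruption in somatic zebrafish cells with engineered TALENs. No feature table is provided, so other backbone elements cannot be described.
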