Addgene plasmid #42693: TAL3230
Depositing lab: Keith Joung. Depositing organization: Massachusetts General Hospital. Publication: Targeted gene disruption in somatic zebrafish cells using engineered TALENs. Sander JD, Cade L, Khayter C, Reyon D, Peterson RT, Joung JK, Yeh JR. Nat Biotechnol. 2011 Aug 5;29(8):697-8. doi: 10.1038/nbt.1934. PubMed 21822241.
Backbone
  Vector backbone: JDS71
  Backbone manufacturer: Addgene plasmid #32287
  Backbone size w/o insert (bp): 6447
  Vector type: Mammalian Expression ; T7
Growth in bacteria
  Bacterial resistance: Ampicillin, 100 μg/mL
  Growth temperature: 37°C
  Growth strain: XL1 Blue
  Copy number: High Copy
Gene/Insert
  Gene/Insert name: ZebrafishCommunity-Complement Factor H-left (alt name: Complement Factor H)
  Species: D. rerio (zebrafish)
  Insert size (bp): 1640
  Promoter: CMV
  Tag / fusion protein: 3X Flag (N terminal on backbone); WT FOKI (C terminal on backbone)
  Cloning method: Restriction Enzyme; 5′ cloning site N/A (destroyed during cloning); 3′ cloning site N/A (destroyed during cloning)
  Sequencing primers: 5′ CMV-F; 3′ BGH-rev
Terms and licenses: Academic/Nonprofit Terms; Industry Terms: Not Available to Industry
Depositor comments: Target binding site: TGATTACATGTGAACCTC It is strongly recommended that users perform a diagnostic digest to verify this plasmid prior to use. For example, a double digest of the plasmid with BamHI and KpnI should result in two bands at 2.3kb and 5.8kb.
How to cite: TAL3230 was a gift from Keith Joung (Addgene plasmid # 42693 ; http://n2t.net/addgene:42693 ; RRID:Addgene_42693)
